>Addgene plasmid #167763 | MAC_N_IRF8 | addgene full sequence | sequence record 335579 | Addgene NGS Result
GACATTGATTATTGACTAGTTATTAATAGTAATCAATTACGGGGTCATTAGTTCATAGCCCATATATGGA
GTTCCGCGTTACATAACTTACGGTAAATGGCCCGCCTGGCTGACCGCCCAACGACCCCCGCCCATTGACG
TCAATAATGACGTATGTTCCCATAGTAACGCCAATAGGGACTTTCCATTGACGTCAATGGGTGGAGTATT
TACGGTAAACTGCCCACTTGGCAGTACATCAAGTGTATCATATGCCAAGTACGCCCCCTATTGACGTCAA
TGACGGTAAATGGCCCGCCTGGCATTATGCCCAGTACATGACCTTATGGGACTTTCCTACTTGGCAGTAC
ATCTACGTATTAGTCATCGCTATTACCATGGTGATGCGGTTTTGGCAGTACATCAATGGGCGTGGATAGC
GGTTTGACTCACGGGGATTTCCAAGTCTCCACCCCATTGACGTCAATGGGAGTTTGTTTTGGCACCAAAA
TCAACGGGACTTTCCAAAATGTCGTAACAACTCCGCCCCATTGACGCAAATGGGCGGTAGGCGTGTACGG
TGGGAGGTCTATATAAGCAGAGCTCTCCCTATCAGTGATAGAGATCTCCCTATCAGTGATAGAGATCGTC
GACGAGCTCGTTTAGTGAACCGTCAGATCGCCTGGAGACGCCATCCACGCTGTTTTGACCTCCATAGAAG
ACACCGGGACCGATCCAGCCTCCGGACTCTAGCGTTTAAACTTAAGCTTGGTACCGAGCTCGGATCCACT
AGTCCAGTGTGGTGGAATTCTGCAGATATCCAGCACAGTGGCGGCCGCTCGAGACCATGAAGGACAACAC
CGTGCCCCTGAAGCTGATCGCCCTGCTGGCCAACGGCGAGTTCCACTCTGGCGAGCAGCTGGGCGAGACA
CTGGGCATGAGCAGAGCCGCCATCAACAAGCACATCCAGACCCTGCGGGACTGGGGCGTGGACGTGTTCA
CAGTGCCCGGCAAGGGCTACAGCCTGCCCGAGCCCATCCAGCTGCTGAACGCCAAGCAGATCCTGGGCCA
GCTGGATGGCGGATCTGTGGCCGTGCTGCCCGTGATCGACAGCACCAACCAGTATCTGCTCGACCGGATC
GGCGAGCTGAAGTCCGGCGACGCCTGTATCGCCGAGTACCAGCAGGCCGGCAGAGGCGGCAGGGGCAGAA
AGTGGTTCAGCCCCTTCGGCGCCAACCTGTACCTGAGCATGTTCTGGAGACTGGAACAGGGCCCAGCCGC
CGCTATTGGCCTGAGCCTGGTCATCGGCATCGTGATGGCCGAGGTGCTGCGGAAGCTGGGCGCCGACAAA
GTGCGCGTGAAGTGGCCCAACGACCTGTATCTGCAGGACCGGAAGCTGGCCGGCATCCTGGTGGAACTGA
CCGGCAAAACAGGCGACGCCGCCCAGATCGTGATCGGCGCTGGCATCAACATGGCCATGCGGCGGGTGGA
AGAGAGCGTGGTCAACCAGGGCTGGATCACCCTGCAGGAAGCCGGCATCAACCTGGACCGGAACACCCTG
GCCGCCATGCTGATCAGAGAGCTGAGAGCCGCCCTGGAACTGTTCGAGCAGGAAGGCCTGGCCCCCTACC
TGAGCAGATGGGAGAAGCTGGACAACTTCATCAACCGGCCCGTGAAACTGATCATCGGCGACAAAGAGAT
CTTCGGCATCAGCCGGGGCATCGACAAGCAGGGGGCCCTGCTCCTGGAACAGGACGGCATCATCAAGCCC
TGGATGGGCGGCGAGATCAGCCTGCGGAGCGCCGAGAAGTACCCATACGATGTTCCTGACTATGCCGGTA
CCGAGCTCGGATCCACCATGGCTAGCTGGAGCCACCCGCAGTTCGAGAAAGGTGGAGGTTCCGGAGGTGG
ATCGGGAGGTGGATCGTGGAGCCACCCGCAGTTCGAAAAAGCGGCCGATATCACAAGTTTGTACAAAAAA
GTTGGCACCATGTGTGACCGGAATGGTGGTCGGCGGCTTCGACAGTGGCTGATCGAGCAGATTGACAGTA
GCATGTATCCAGGACTGATTTGGGAGAATGAGGAGAAGAGCATGTTCCGGATCCCTTGGAAACACGCTGG
CAAGCAAGATTATAATCAGGAAGTGGATGCCTCCATTTTTAAGGCCTGGGCAGTTTTTAAAGGGAAGTTT
AAAGAAGGGGACAAAGCTGAACCAGCCACTTGGAAGACGAGGTTACGCTGTGCTTTGAATAAGAGCCCAG
ATTTTGAGGAAGTGACGGACCGGTCCCAACTGGACATTTCCGAGCCATACAAAGTTTACCGAATTGTTCC
TGAGGAAGAGCAAAAATGCAAACTAGGCGTGGCAACTGCTGGCTGCGTGAATGAAGTTACAGAGATGGAG
TGCGGTCGCTCTGAAATCGACGAGCTGATCAAGGAGCCTTCTGTGGACGATTACATGGGGATGATCAAAA
GGAGCCCTTCCCCGCCGGAGGCCTGTCGGAGTCAGCTCCTTCCAGACTGGTGGGCGCAGCAGCCCAGCAC
AGGCGTGCCGCTGGTGACGGGGTACACCACCTACGACGCGCACCATTCAGCATTCTCCCAGATGGTGATC
AGCTTCTACTATGGGGGCAAGCTGGTGGGCCAGGCCACCACCACCTGCCCCGAGGGCTGCCGCCTGTCCC
TGAGCCAGCCTGGGCTGCCCGGCACCAAGCTGTATGGGCCCGAGGGCCTGGAGCTGGTGCGCTTCCCGCC
GGCCGACGCCATCCCCAGCGAGCGACAGAGGCAGGTGACGCGGAAGCTGTTCGGGCACCTGGAGCGCGGG
GTGCTGCTGCACAGCAGCCGGCAGGGCGTGTTCGTCAAGCGGCTGTGCCAGGGCCGCGTGTTCTGCAGCG
GCAACGCCGTGGTGTGCAAAGGCAGGCCCAACAAGCTGGAGCGTGATGAGGTGGTCCAGGTCTTCGACAC
CAGCCAGTTCTTCCGAGAGCTGCAGCAGTTCTATAACAGCCAGGGCCGGCTTCCTGACGGCAGGGTGGTG
CTGTGCTTTGGGGAAGAGTTTCCGGATATGGCCCCCTTGCGCTCCAAACTCATTCTCGTGCAGATTGAGC
AGCTGTATGTCCGGCAACTGGCAGAAGAGGCTGGGAAGAGCTGTGGAGCCGGCTCTGTGATGCAGGCCCC
CGAGGAGCCGCCGCCAGACCAGGTCTTCCGGATGTTTCCAGATATTTGTGCCTCACACCAGAGATCATTT
TTCAGAGAAAACCAACAGATCACCGTCTTGCCAACTTTCTTGTACAAAGTGGTGACGTAAGCTAGGGGCC
CGTTTAAACCCGCTGATCAGCCTCGACTGTGCCTTCTAGTTGCCAGCCATCTGTTGTTTGCCCCTCCCCC
GTGCCTTCCTTGACCCTGGAAGGTGCCACTCCCACTGTCCTTTCCTAATAAAATGAGGAAATTGCATCGC
ATTGTCTGAGTAGGTGTCATTCTATTCTGGGGGGTGGGGTGGGGCAGGACAGCAAGGGGGAGGATTGGGA
AGACAATAGCAGGCATGCTGGGGATGCGGTGGGCTCTATGGCTTCTGAGGCGGAAAGAACCAGCTGGGGC
TCTAGGGGGTATCCCC
[124 nt withheld, positions 3587-3710]
C
[91 nt withheld, positions 3712-3802]
AGGGTGATGGTTCACGTACCTAGAAGTTCCTATTCCGAAGTTCCTATTCTCTAGAAAGTATAGGAACTTC
CTTGGCCAAAAAGCCTGAACTCACCGCGACGTCTGTCGAGAAGTTTCTGATCGAAAAGTTCGACAGCGTC
TCCGACCTGATGCAGCTCTCGGAGGGCGAAGAATCTCGTGCTTTCAGCTTCGATGTAGGAGGGCGTGGAT
ATGTCCTGCGGGTAAATAGCTGCGCCGATGGTTTCTACAAAGATCGTTATGTTTATCGGCACTTTGCATC
GGCCGCGCTCCCGATTCCGGAAGTGCTTGACATTGGGGAATTCAGCGAGAGCCTGACCTATTGCATCTCC
CGCCGTGCACAGGGTGTCACGTTGCAAGACCTGCCTGAAACCGAACTGCCCGCTGTTCTGCAGCCGGTCG
CGGAGGCCATGGATGCGATCGCTGCGGCCGATCTTAGCCAGACGAGCGGGTTCGGCCCATTCGGACCGCA
AGGAATCGGTCAATACACTACATGGCGTGATTTCATATGCGCGATTGCTGATCCCCATGTGTATCACTGG
CAAACTGTGATGGACGACACCGTCAGTGCGTCCGTCGCGCAGGCTCTCGATGAGCTGATGCTTTGGGCCG
AGGACTGCCCCGAAGTCCGGCACCTCGTGCACGCGGATTTCGGCTCCAACAATGTCCTGACGGACAATGG
CCGCATAACAGCGGTCATTGACTGGAGCGAGGCGATGTTCGGGGATTCCCAATACGAGGTCGCCAACATC
TTCTTCTGGAGGCCGTGGTTGGCTTGTATGGAGCAGCAGACGCGCTACTTCGAGCGGAGGCATCCGGAGC
TTGCAGGATCGCCGCGGCTCCGGGCGTATATGCTCCGCATTGGTCTTGACCAACTCTATCAGAGCTTGGT
TGACGGCAATTTCGATGATGCAGCTTGGGCGCAGGGTCGATGCGACGCAATCGTCCGATCCGGAGCCGGG
ACTGTCGGGCGTACACAAATCGCCCGCAGAAGCGCGGCCGTCTGGACCGATGGCTGTGTAGAAGTACTCG
CCGATAGTGGAAACCGACGCCCCAGCACTCGTCCGAGGGCAAAGGAATAGCACGTACTACGAGATTTCGA
TTCCACCGCCGCCTTCTATGAAAGGTTGGGCTTCGGAATCGTTTTCCGGGACGCCGGCTGGATGATCCTC
CAGCGCGGGGATCTCATGCTGGAGTTCTTCGCCCACCCCAACTTGTTTATTGCAGCTTATAATGGTTACA
AATAAAGCAATAGCATCACAAATTTCACAAATAAAGCATTTTTTTCACTGCATTCTAGTTGTGGTTTGTC
CAAACTCATCAATGTATCTTATCATGTCTGTATACCGTCGACCTCTAGCTAGAGCTTGGCGTAATCATGG
TCATAGCTGTTTCCTGTGTGAAATTGTTATCCGCTCACAATTCCACACAACATACGAGCCGGAAGCATAA
AGTGTAAAGCCTGGGGTGCCTAATGAGTGAGCTAACTCACATTAATTGCGTTGCGCTCACTGCCCGCTTT
CCAGTCGGGAAACCTGTCGTGCCAGCTGCATTAATGAATCGGCCAACGCGCGGGGAGAGGCGGTTTGCGT
ATTGGGCGCTCTTCCGCTTCCTCGCTCACTGACTCGCTGCGCTCGGTCGTTCGGCTGCGGCGAGCGGTAT
CAGCTCACTCAAAGGCGGTAATACGGTTATCCACAGAATCAGGGGATAACGCAGGAAAGAACATGTGAGC
AAAAGGCCAGCAAAAGGCCAGGAACCGTAAAAAGGCCGCGTTGCTGGCGTTTTTCCATAGGCTCCGCCCC
CCTGACGAGCATCACAAAAATCGACGCTCAAGTCAGAGGTGGCGAAACCCGACAGGACTATAAAGATACC
AGGCGTTTCCCCCTGGAAGCTCCCTCGTGCGCTCTCCTGTTCCGACCCTGCCGCTTACCGGATACCTGTC
CGCCTTTCTCCCTTCGGGAAGCGTGGCGCTTTCTCATAGCTCACGCTGTAGGTATCTCAGTTCGGTGTAG
GTCGTTCGCTCCAAGCTGGGCTGTGTGCACGAACCCCCCGTTCAGCCCGACCGCTGCGCCTTATCCGGTA
ACTATCGTCTTGAGTCCAACCCGGTAAGACACGACTTATCGCCACTGGCAGCAGCCACTGGTAACAGGAT
TAGCAGAGCGAGGTATGTAGGCGGTGCTACAGAGTTCTTGAAGTGGTGGCCTAACTACGGCTACACTAGA
AGAACAGTATTTGGTATCTGCGCTCTGCTGAAGCCAGTTACCTTCGGAAAAAGAGTTGGTAGCTCTTGAT
CCGGCAAACAAACCACCGCTGGTAGCGGTGGTTTTTTTGTTTGCAAGCAGCAGATTACGCGCAGAAAAAA
AGGATCTCAAGAAGATCCTTTGATCTTTTCTACGGGGTCTGACGCTCAGTGGAACGAAAACTCACGTTAA
GGGATTTTGGTCATGAGATTATCAAAAAGGATCTTCACCTAGATCCTTTTAAATTAAAAATGAAGTTTTA
AATCAATCTAAAGTATATATGAGTAAACTTGGTCTGACAGTTACCAATGCTTAATCAGTGAGGCACCTAT
CTCAGCGATCTGTCTATTTCGTTCATCCATAGTTGCCTGACTCCCCGTCGTGTAGATAACTACGATACGG
GAGGGCTTACCATCTGGCCCCAGTGCTGCAATGATACCGCGAGACCCACGCTCACCGGCTCCAGATTTAT
CAGCAATAAACCAGCCAGCCGGAAGGGCCGAGCGCAGAAGTGGTCCTGCAACTTTATCCGCCTCCATCCA
GTCTATTAATTGTTGCCGGGAAGCTAGAGTAAGTAGTTCGCCAGTTAATAGTTTGCGCAACGTTGTTGCC
ATTGCTACAGGCATCGTGGTGTCACGCTCGTCGTTTGGTATGGCTTCATTCAGCTCCGGTTCCCAACGAT
CAAGGCGAGTTACATGATCCCCCATGTTGTGCAAAAAAGCGGTTAGCTCCTTCGGTCCTCCGATCGTTGT
CAGAAGTAAGTTGGCCGCAGTGTTATCACTCATGGTTATGGCAGCACTGCATAATTCTCTTACTGTCATG
CCATCCGTAAGATGCTTTTCTGTGACTGGTGAGTACTCAACCAAGTCATTCTGAGAATAGTGTATGCGGC
GACCGAGTTGCTCTTGCCCGGCGTCAATACGGGATAATACCGCGCCACATAGCAGAACTTTAAAAGTGCT
CATCATTGGAAAACGTTCTTCGGGGCGAAAACTCTCAAGGATCTTACCGCTGTTGAGATCCAGTTCGATG
TAACCCACTCGTGCACCCAACTGATCTTCAGCATCTTTTACTTTCACCAGCGTTTCTGGGTGAGCAAAAA
CAGGAAGGCAAAATGCCGCAAAAAAGGGAATAAGGGCGACACGGAAATGTTGAATACTCATACTCTTCCT
TTTTCAATATTATTGAAGCATTTATCAGGGTTATTGTCTCATGAGCGGATACATATTTGAATGTATTTAG
AAAAATAAACAAATAGGGGTTCCGCGCACATTTCCCCGAAAAGTGCCACCTGACGTCGACGGATCGGGAG
ATCTCCCGATCCCCTATGGTGCACTCTCAGTACAATCTGCTCTGATGCCGCATAGTTAAGCCAGTATCTG
CTCCCTGCTTGTGTGTTGGAGGTCGCTGAGTAGTGCGCGAGCAAAATTTAAGCTACAACAAGGCAAGGCT
TGACCGACAATTGCATGAAGAATCTGCTTAGGGTTAGGCGTTTTGCGCTGCTTCGCGATGTACGGGCCAG
ATATACGCGTT
Features (pLannotate 1.2.2; 27 found; start..end, strand, type, name):
      1..380     +  enhancer       CMV enhancer: human cytomegalovirus immediate early enhancer
    381..584     +  promoter       CMV promoter: human cytomegalovirus (CMV) immediate early promoter
    586..605     +  promoter       PLtetO-1 promoter (fragment): modified phage lambda PL promoter with tet operator sites (Lutz and Bujard, 1997)
    607..626     +  promoter       PLtetO-1 promoter (fragment): modified phage lambda PL promoter with tet operator sites (Lutz and Bujard, 1997)
    634..667     +  promoter       TRE3GV promoter (fragment): 3rd-generation Tet-responsive promoter that can be activated by binding of Tet-On® 3G, optimized for retroviral and lentiviral vectors
    827..1789    +  CDS            birA: BIRA_ECOLI - Also known as bioR, dhbB. Experimental evidence at protein level: Swiss-Prot protein existence level 1. Acts both as a biotin--[acetyl-CoA-carboxylase] ligase and a biotin-operon repressor. In the presence of ATP, BirA activates biotin to form the BirA-biotinyl-5'-adenylate (BirA-bio-5'-AMP or holoBirA) complex. HoloBirA can either transfer the biotinyl moiety to the biotin carboxyl carrier protein (BCCP) subunit of acetyl-CoA carboxylase, or bind to the biotin operator site and inhibit transcription of the operon. From Escherichia coli (strain K12).
   1790..1815    +  CDS            3xHA (fragment): three tandem HA epitope tags
   1847..1866    +  CDS            Strep-Tag II (fragment): peptide that binds Strep-Tactin®, an engineered form of streptavidin
   1907..1929    +  CDS            Strep-Tag II (fragment): peptide that binds Strep-Tactin®, an engineered form of streptavidin
   1944..1961    +  protein_bind   attB1 (fragment): mutant version of attB; core recombination site for the Gateway® BP reaction BP Clonase™
   1970..3247    +  CDS            IRF8: IRF8_HUMAN - Also known as ICSBP1 From Homo sapiens (Human).
   3255..3272    -  protein_bind   attB2 (fragment): mutant version of attB; core recombination site for the Gateway® BP reaction BP Clonase™
   3317..3541    +  polyA_signal   bGH poly(A) signal: bovine growth hormone polyadenylation signal
   3545..3566    +  promoter       SV40 promoter (fragment): SV40 enhancer and early promoter
   3587..3820    +  rep_origin     f1 ori (fragment) (sequence partly withheld): f1 bacteriophage origin of replication; arrow indicates direction of (+) strand synthesis
   3825..3872    +  protein_bind   FRT: FLP-mediated recombination occurs in the 8-bp core sequence TCTAGAAA (Turan and Bode, 2011). FLP recombinase from the Saccharomyces cerevisiae 2μ plasmid
   3880..4902    +  CDS            HygR: aminoglycoside phosphotransferase from E. coli; aph(4)-Ia; confers resistance to hygromycin
   4912..5037    +  CDS            ble (fragment): BLE_KLEPN - Experimental evidence at protein level: Swiss-Prot protein existence level 1. Binding protein with a strong affinity to the bleomycin family of antibiotics. Binds to CL990; an antimitotic-antibiotic compound. From Klebsiella pneumoniae.
   5032..5153    +  polyA_signal   SV40 poly(A) signal: SV40 polyadenylation signal
   5226..5242    -  protein_bind   lac operator: The lac repressor binds to the lac operator to inhibit transcription in E. coli. This inhibition can be relieved by adding lactose or isopropyl-β-D-thiogalactopyranoside (IPTG). lac repressor encoded by lacI
   5250..5280    -  promoter       lac promoter: promoter for the E. coli lac operon
   5295..5316    -  protein_bind   CAP binding site: CAP binding activates transcription in the presence of cAMP. E. coli catabolite activator protein
   5329..5421    -  CDS            lacI (fragment): lac repressor; lacI; The lac repressor binds to the lac operator to inhibit transcription in E. coli. This inhibition can be relieved by adding lactose or isopropyl-β-D-thiogalactopyranoside (IPTG).
   5604..6192    -  rep_origin     ori: high-copy-number ColE1/pMB1/pBR322/pUC origin of replication
   6363..7223    -  CDS            AmpR: β-lactamase; bla; confers resistance to ampicillin, carbenicillin, and related antibiotics
   7224..7328    -  promoter       AmpR promoter: bla
   7387..7439    -  misc_feature   bom (fragment): basis of mobility region from pBR322
