[The description below was written by a language model from this plasmid's Addgene catalogue record and pLannotate feature annotations shown in this document.]
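Description:
MAC_N_IRF8 is a mammalian expression plasmid built on the MAC-tag-N Gateway destination backbone, carrying the wild-type human IRF8 (interferon regulatory factor 8, also known as ICSBP) coding sequence fused at its N terminus to the MAC tag. It is maintained in E. coli as a high-copy plasmid through a ColE1/pUC-type origin and an ampicillin resistance gene. A partial f1 origin and residual lac regulatory elements from the parental backbone are also annotated.

Expression is driven by the CMV immediate early enhancer and promoter, followed directly by short matches to tet operator sequences. This suggests a tetracycline-regulated CMV/TetO arrangement that would be repressed in cells expressing the Tet repressor, although the catalogue fields do not state this explicitly. The open reading frame begins with an E. coli BirA-derived biotin ligase, followed by an HA epitope and two Strep-Tag II copies, which together make up the MAC tag. An attB1 site left by the Gateway reaction joins the tag to IRF8, and attB2 and the bovine growth hormone polyadenylation signal follow the insert. Downstream, an FRT site sits immediately ahead of a hygromycin resistance gene that has an SV40 poly(A) signal but no complete annotated promoter of its own. This layout is typical of FLP-mediated integration into a genomic FRT landing site, where integration activates hygromycin selection for isogenic stable lines.

The combined tag allows two approaches with a single construct: Strep-based affinity purification and proximity-dependent biotinylation of nearby proteins. The HA epitope is available for detection. The plasmid belongs to a collection used to map the protein interaction networks of human transcription factors.
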