Addgene plasmid #167763: MAC_N_IRF8
Purpose: Expresses IRF8 in mammalian cells
Depositing lab: Markku Varjosalo. Depositing organization: University of Helsinki. Publication: Human transcription factor protein interaction networks. Goos H, Kinnunen M, Salokas K, Tan Z, Liu X, Yadav L, Zhang Q, Wei GH, Varjosalo M. Nat Commun. 2022 Feb 9;13(1):766. doi: 10.1038/s41467-022-28341-5. PubMed 35140242.
Backbone
  Vector backbone: MAC-tag-N (#108078)
  Vector type: Mammalian Expression
  Selectable markers: Hygromycin
Growth in bacteria
  Bacterial resistance: Ampicillin, 100 μg/mL
  Growth temperature: 37°C
  Growth strain: DH5alpha
  Copy number: High Copy
Gene/Insert
  Gene/Insert name: IRF8 (alt names: Uniprot Q02556; ENSG00000140968)
  Species: H. sapiens (human)
  Mutation: no mutations
  Entrez Gene: IRF8 (a.k.a. H-ICSBP, ICSBP, ICSBP1, IMD32A, IMD32B, IRF-8)
  Tag / fusion protein: MAC (N terminal on backbone)
  Cloning method: Gateway Cloning
Terms and licenses: Academic/Nonprofit Terms; Industry Terms: Not Available to Industry
How to cite: MAC_N_IRF8 was a gift from Markku Varjosalo (Addgene plasmid # 167763 ; http://n2t.net/addgene:167763 ; RRID:Addgene_167763)
